>Addgene plasmid #29501 | pBacPAK8-His-VHL-Flag(117-213) | addgene partial sequence | sequence record 34903 | 29501 with polyhedrin-fwd (5' AAATGATAACCATCTCGC 3')
TTTCGTACAGTTTTGTAATAAAAAAACCTATAAATACGGATCCCTGCAGGCCTCGAGTTCGAATCTAGAA
ATAATTTTGTTTAACTTTAAGAAGGAGATATACATATGCGGGGTTCTCATCATCATCATCATCATGGTAT
GGCTAGCTGGCTCTTCAGAGATGCAGGGACACACGATGGGCTTCTGGTTAACCAAACTGAATTATTTGTG
CCATCTCTCAATGTTGACGGACAGCCTATTTTTGCCAATATCACACTGCCAGTGTATACTCTGAAAGAGC
GATGCCTCCAGGTTGTCCGGAGCCTAGTCAAGCCTGAGAATTACAGGAGACTGGACATCGTCAGGTCGCT
CTACGAAGATCTGGAAGACCACCCAAATGTGCAGAAAGACCTGGAGCGGCTGACACAGGAGCGCATTGCA
CATCAACGGATGGGGGATCCAGACTACAAGGACGATGATGACAAGTGAATTCCCGGGCGGCCGCTTAATT
AATTGATCCGGGTTATTAGTACATTTATTAAGCGCTAGATTCTGTGCGTTGTTGATTTACAGACAATTGT
TGTACGTATTTTAATAATTCATTAAATTTATAATCTTTAGGGTGGTATGTTAGAGCGAAAATCAAATGAT
TTTCAGCGTCTTTATATCTGAATTTAAATATTAAATCCTCAATAGATTTGTAAAATAGGTTTCGATTAGT
TTCAAACAAGGGTTGTTTTTCCGAACCGATGGCTGGACTATCTAATGGATTTTCGCTCAACGCCACAAAA
CTTGCCAAATCTTGTAGCAGCAATCTAGCTTTGTCGATATTCGTTTGTGTTTTGTTTTGTAATAAAGGTT
CGACGTCGTTCAAAATATTATGCGCTTTTGTATTTCTTTCATCACTG
