[The description below was written by a language model from this plasmid's Addgene catalogue record.]
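Description:
pBacPAK8-His-VHL-Flag(117-213) is an insect-cell expression construct built on the commercial pBacPAK8 backbone (about 5.5 kb without insert), a baculovirus transfer vector. Plasmids of this type are not expressed directly. Instead, they are co-introduced into insect cells with baculoviral DNA so that the expression cassette recombines into the viral genome, and the resulting recombinant virus is used to infect insect cells for protein production. In bacteria the plasmid is maintained at high copy number under ampicillin selection. The record includes no feature table and does not name the promoter, origin of replication or flanking viral sequences. pBacPAK8-family vectors generally rely on the strong, very late polyhedrin promoter, but this is not confirmed here.

The insert encodes a truncated form of the human von Hippel-Lindau (VHL) tumor suppressor protein, limited to residues 117-213, so the N-terminal portion of the protein is absent. The fragment carries a His tag at its N terminus and a Flag epitope at its C terminus, which allow metal-affinity purification as well as immunodetection or immunoaffinity capture of the recombinant product. The insert was introduced by restriction enzyme cloning, but the sites used are not recorded.

The associated publication concerns reconstitution of a VHL complex and its activation of HIF1alpha ubiquitination. This suggests the construct served as a deletion mutant for producing a defined VHL fragment in insect cells, probably for biochemical work such as complex assembly or domain mapping. The record does not state the specific role of this truncation.
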