Addgene plasmid #29501: pBacPAK8-His-VHL-Flag(117-213)
Depositing lab: Joan Conaway & Ronald Conaway. Depositing organization: Stowers Institute for Medical Research. Publication: Activation of HIF1alpha ubiquitination by a reconstituted von Hippel-Lindau (VHL) tumor suppressor complex. Kamura T, Sato S, Iwai K, Czyzyk-Krzeska M, Conaway RC, Conaway JW. Proc Natl Acad Sci U S A. 2000 Sep 12. 97(19):10430-5. 10.1073/pnas.190332597 PubMed 10973499.
Backbone
  Vector backbone: pBacPAK8
  Backbone manufacturer: Clontech
  Backbone size w/o insert (bp): 5500
  Vector type: Insect Expression
Growth in bacteria
  Bacterial resistance: Ampicillin, 100 μg/mL
  Growth temperature: 37°C
  Growth strain: DH5alpha
  Copy number: High Copy
Gene/Insert
  Gene/Insert name: Von Hippel-Lindau (alt name: VHL)
  Species: H. sapiens (human)
  Mutation: VHL(117-213) only
  Entrez Gene: VHL (a.k.a. HRCA1, RCA1, VHL1, pVHL)
  Tag / fusion protein: His (N terminal on insert); Flag (C terminal on insert)
  Cloning method: Restriction Enzyme; 5′ cloning site don't know (unknown if destroyed); 3′ cloning site don't know (unknown if destroyed)
  Sequencing primers: 5′ Bac1 Primer; 3′ Bac2 Primer
Terms and licenses: Academic/Nonprofit Terms; Industry Terms: Not Available to Industry
How to cite: pBacPAK8-His-VHL-Flag(117-213) was a gift from Joan Conaway & Ronald Conaway (Addgene plasmid # 29501 ; http://n2t.net/addgene:29501 ; RRID:Addgene_29501)
